>Addgene plasmid #142362 | TFORF0187 | addgene full sequence | sequence record 391443 | Addgene NGS Result
TTAATGTAGTCTTATGCAATACTCTTGTAGTCTTGCAACATGGTAACGATGAGTTAGCAACATGCCTTAC
AAGGAGAGAAAAAGCACCGTGCATGCCGATTGGTGGAAGTAAGGTGGTACGATCGTGCCTTATTAGGAAG
GCAACAGACGGGTCTGACATGGATTGGACGAACCACTGAATTGCCGCATTGCAGAGATATTGTATTTAAG
TGCCTAGCTCGATACATAAACGGGTCTCTCTGGTTAGACCAGATCTGAGCCTGGGAGCTCTCTGGCTAAC
TAGGGAACCCACTGCTTAAGCCTCAATAAAGCTTGCCTTGAGTGCTTCAAGTAGTGTGTGCCCGTCTGTT
GTGTGACTCTGGTAACTAGAGATCCCTCAGACCCTTTTAGTCAGTGTGGAAAATCTCTAGCAGTGGCGCC
CGAACAGGGACTTGAAAGCGAAAGGGAAACCAGAGGAGCTCTCTCGACGCAGGACTCGGCTTGCTGAAGC
GCGCACGGCAAGAGGCGAGGGGCGGCGACTGGTGAGTACGCCAAAAATTTTGACTAGCGGAGGCTAGAAG
GAGAGAGATGGGTGCGAGAGCGTCAGTATTAAGCGGGGGAGAATTAGATCGCGATGGGAAAAAATTCGGT
TAAGGCCAGGGGGAAAGAAAAAATATAAATTAAAACATATAGTATGGGCAAGCAGGGAGCTAGAACGATT
CGCAGTTAATCCTGGCCTGTTAGAAACATCAGAAGGCTGTAGACAAATACTGGGACAGCTACAACCATCC
CTTCAGACAGGATCAGAAGAACTTAGATCATTATATAATACAGTAGCAACCCTCTATTGTGTGCATCAAA
GGATAGAGATAAAAGACACCAAGGAAGCTTTAGACAAGATAGAGGAAGAGCAAAACAAAAGTAAGACCAC
CGCACAGCAAGCGGCCGCTGATCTTCAGACCTGGAGGAGGAGATATGAGGGACAATTGGAGAAGTGAATT
ATATAAATATAAAGTAGTAAAAATTGAACCATTAGGAGTAGCACCCACCAAGGCAAAGAGAAGAGTGGTG
CAGAGAGAAAAAAGAGCAGTGGGAATAGGAGCTTTGTTCCTTGGGTTCTTGGGAGCAGCAGGAAGCACTA
TGGGCGCAGCGTCAATGACGCTGACGGTACAGGCCAGACAATTATTGTCTGGTATAGTGCAGCAGCAGAA
CAATTTGCTGAGGGCTATTGAGGCGCAACAGCATCTGTTGCAACTCACAGTCTGGGGCATCAAGCAGCTC
CAGGCAAGAATCCTGGCTGTGGAAAGATACCTAAAGGATCAACAGCTCCTGGGGATTTGGGGTTGCTCTG
GAAAACTCATTTGCACCACTGCTGTGCCTTGGAATGCTAGTTGGAGTAATAAATCTCTGGAACAGATTTG
GAATCACACGACCTGGATGGAGTGGGACAGAGAAATTAACAATTACACAAGCTTAATACACTCCTTAATT
GAAGAATCGCAAAACCAGCAAGAAAAGAATGAACAAGAATTATTGGAATTAGATAAATGGGCAAGTTTGT
GGAATTGGTTTAACATAACAAATTGGCTGTGGTATATAAAATTATTCATAATGATAGTAGGAGGCTTGGT
AGGTTTAAGAATAGTTTTTGCTGTACTTTCTATAGTGAATAGAGTTAGGCAGGGATATTCACCATTATCG
TTTCAGACCCACCTCCCAACCCCGAGGGGACCCATGCATTGCATCTCAATTAGTCAGCAACCAGGTGTGG
AAAGTCCCCAGGCTCCCCAGCAGGCAGAAGTATGCAAAGCATGCGTCTCAATTAGTCAGCAACCATAGTC
CCGCCCCTAACTCCGCCCATCCCGCCCCTAACTCCGCCCAGTTCCGCCCATTCTCCGCCCCATGGCTGAC
TAATTTTTTTTATTTATGCAGAGGCCGAGGCCGCCTCGGCCTCTGAGCTATTCCAGAAGTAGTGAGGAGG
CTTTTTTGGAGGCCTAGGCTTTTGCAAAAAGCTTTCTAGAGGTACCACCGGAGCTTACCATGACCGAGTA
CAAGCCCACGGTGCGCCTCGCCACCCGCGACGACGTCCCCAGGGCCGTACGCACCCTCGCCGCCGCGTTC
GCCGACTACCCCGCCACGCGCCACACCGTCGATCCGGACCGCCACATCGAGCGGGTCACCGAGCTGCAAG
AACTCTTCCTCACGCGCGTCGGGCTCGACATCGGCAAGGTGTGGGTCGCGGACGACGGCGCCGCCGTGGC
GGTCTGGACCACGCCGGAGAGCGTCGAAGCGGGGGCGGTGTTCGCCGAGATCGGCCCGCGCATGGCCGAG
TTGAGCGGTTCCCGGCTGGCCGCGCAGCAACAGATGGAAGGCCTCCTGGCGCCGCACCGGCCCAAGGAGC
CCGCGTGGTTCCTGGCCACCGTCGGCGTCTCGCCCGACCACCAGGGCAAGGGTCTGGGCAGCGCCGTCGT
GCTCCCCGGAGTGGAGGCGGCCGAGCGCGCCGGGGTGCCCGCCTTCCTGGAGACCTCCGCGCCCCGCAAC
CTCCCCTTCTACGAGCGGCTCGGCTTCACCGTCACCGCCGACGTCGAGGTGCCCGAAGGACCGCGCACCT
GGTGCATGACCCGCAAGCCCGGTGCCAGTTAACGAATTCTAGATCTTGAGACAAATGGCAGTATTCATCC
ACAATTTTAAAAGAAAAGGGGGGATTGGGGGGTACAGTGCAGGGGAAAGAATAGTAGACATAATAGCAAC
AGACATACAAACTAAAGAATTACAAAAACAAATTACAAAAATTCAAAATTTTCGGGTTTATTACAGGGAC
AGCAGAGATCCACTTTGGCGCCGGCTCGAGGCCTGCAGGTGCAAAGATGGATAAAGTTTTAAACAGAGAG
GAATCTTTGCAGCTAATGGACCTTCTAGGTCTTGAAAGGAGTGGGAATTGGCTCCGGTGCCCGTCAGTGG
GCAGAGCGCACATCGCCCACAGTCCCCGAGAAGTTGGGGGGAGGGGTCGGCAATTGAACCGGTGCCTAGA
GAAGGTGGCGCGGGGTAAACTGGGAAAGTGATGTCGTGTACTGGCTCCGCCTTTTTCCCGAGGGTGGGGG
AGAACCGTATATAAGTGCAGTAGTCGCCGTGAACGTTCTTTTTCGCAACGGGTTTGCCGCCAGAACACAG
GTAAGTGCCGTGTGTGGTTCCCGCGGGCCTGGCCTCTTTACGGGTTATGGCCCTTGCGTGCCTTGAATTA
CTTCCACCTGGCTGCAGTACGTGATTCTTGATCCCGAGCTTCGGGTTGGAAGTGGGTGGGAGAGTTCGAG
GCCTTGCGCTTAAGGAGCCCCTTCGCCTCGTGCTTGAGTTGAGGCCTGGCCTGGGCGCTGGGGCCGCCGC
GTGCGAATCTGGTGGCACCTTCGCGCCTGTCTCGCTGCTTTCGATAAGTCTCTAGCCATTTAAAATTTTT
GATGACCTGCTGCGACGCTTTTTTTCTGGCAAGATAGTCTTGTAAATGCGGGCCAAGATCTGCACACTGG
TATTTCGGTTTTTGGGGCCGCGGGCGGCGACGGGGCCCGTGCGTCCCAGCGCACATGTTCGGCGAGGCGG
GGCCTGCGAGCGCGGCCACCGAGAATCGGACGGGGGTAGTCTCAAGCTGGCCGGCCTGCTCTGGTGCCTG
GCCTCGCGCCGCCGTGTATCGCCCCGCCCTGGGCGGCAAGGCTGGCCCGGTCGGCACCAGTTGCGTGAGC
GGAAAGATGGCCGCTTCCCGGCCCTGCTGCAGGGAGCTCAAAATGGAGGACGCGGCGCTCGGGAGAGCGG
GCGGGTGAGTCACCCACACAAAGGAAAAGGGCCTTTCCGTCCTCAGCCGTCGCTTCATGTGACTCCACGG
AGTACCGGGCGCCGTCCAGGCACCTCGATTAGTTCTCGAGCTTTTGGAGTACGTCGTCTTTAGGTTGGGG
GGAGGGGTTTTATGCGATGGAGTTTCCCCACACTGAGTGGGTGGAGACTGAAGTTAGGCCAGCTTGGCAC
TTGATGTAATTCTCCTTGGAATTTGCCCTTTTTGAGTTTGGATCTTGGTTCATTCTCAAGCCTCAGACAG
TGGTTCAAAGTTTTTTTCTTCCATTTCAGGTGTCGTGAGGCTAGCACCGCCACCATGGAACCCAGTGACA
TGCCTGCTGGCTACCACTGCCCCTTAGACTCTGCCCCCTGGGATGAGACCAGAGACCCCCAGAGCACAGA
GCTGATCCCCAGGAGAGCCATCAGCCGCTCTCCAACCTGCGCCCGCTGCCGCAACCATGGTGTCACCGCC
CATCTCAAGGGCCACAAGCGCCTCTGCCTCTTCCAGGCTTGCGAGTGTCACAAATGTGTCCTCATCCTGG
AGCGCCGCAGGGTCATGGCTGCCCAGGTGGCCTTGCGTAGGCAGCAGGAGGCGCAGCTAAAGAAGCACCT
GATGAGGAGAGGGGAAGCCTCTCCCAAAGCTCCCAACCACTTCAGAAAGGGAACCACTCAGCCACAGGTC
CCCTCTGGAAAGGAGAACATAGCACCCCAGCCTCAGACCCCCCATGGGGCAGTCCTGCTGGCACCGACAC
CCCCCGGGAAGAACTCCTGTGGGCCTCTGCTGCTCAGCCATCCCCCGGAAGCCTCGCCCTTGTCCTGGAC
TCCGGTGCCTCCTGGCCCTTGGGTCCCTGGACACTGGCTGCCTCCAGGCTTCTCCATGCCACCACCAGTG
GTGTGCCGCCTGCTGTACCAAGAACCTGCTGTCTCTCTGCCTCCCTTCCCTGGCTTTGACCCTGGCACCT
CCCTCCAGCTGCCCACTCATGGGCCCTTCACCACCTGCCCAGGATCTCACCCAGTACTGACAGCTCCTCT
TTCTGGAGAGCCCCAAGGGCCCCCTAGCCAGCCCCGCACACACTCAACTCTGATACTCCAGCCCTGTGGC
ACCCCAGACCCTCTTCAGCTACAGCCACAGGTCCTGGGAAAGAAGTGGGATCTAGGGCCCTGGGAGGAGG
TTGAGCCTGGGGAAGGAAAAAGCAGGAAACTGAAGGAAGCAGGGGCTGAGGAACACTTAGAGGGTGGGCA
GAAGCGGGGGTTCCCAGTCTGCTTGTCTCCCTTTCCCTTGCAGGCCTCTGGAGCCTCGTGCCTGGCCCGG
ACATCTGGCCCCTCAGAGTGGCAGCTGCAGCAAGAGGCAGCTGAAGCCCTCGTGGGGCTGAAAGATTCAT
CCCAGGCTCCTCGTGTGACCCCTTCTGTGCCCCCCAACCCTGCCTGGATCTCCCTGCTTCACCCCTGTGG
CCCACCAGCTCCTGCTGGAGGAAGAGGATTCCAGCCTGTTGGCCCCTGTCTTCGACCCAGCCCAGCCCCC
TCTGTTGCTCTGCATATTGGCCGTCTGGGGTCCATCTCCCTCCTGAGCTAGTAATGAACTAGTCCGTAAC
TTGAAAGTATTTCGATTTCTTGGCTTTATATATCTTGTGGAAAGGACGAACCGTAGTCAGCCAACCATTG
CAAACGCGTTAAGTCGACAATCAACCTCTGGATTACAAAATTTGTGAAAGATTGACTGGTATTCTTAACT
ATGTTGCTCCTTTTACGCTATGTGGATACGCTGCTTTAATGCCTTTGTATCATGCTATTGCTTCCCGTAT
GGCTTTCATTTTCTCCTCCTTGTATAAATCCTGGTTGCTGTCTCTTTATGAGGAGTTGTGGCCCGTTGTC
AGGCAACGTGGCGTGGTGTGCACTGTGTTTGCTGACGCAACCCCCACTGGTTGGGGCATTGCCACCACCT
GTCAGCTCCTTTCCGGGACTTTCGCTTTCCCCCTCCCTATTGCCACGGCGGAACTCATCGCCGCCTGCCT
TGCCCGCTGCTGGACAGGGGCTCGGCTGTTGGGCACTGACAATTCCGTGGTGTTGTCGGGGAAATCATCG
TCCTTTCCTTGGCTGCTCGCCTGTGTTGCCACCTGGATTCTGCGCGGGACGTCCTTCTGCTACGTCCCTT
CGGCCCTCAATCCAGCGGACCTTCCTTCCCGCGGCCTGCTGCCGGCTCTGCGGCCTCTTCCGCGTCTTCG
CCTTCGCCCTCAGACGAGTCGGATCTCCCTTTGGGCCGCCTCCCCGCGTCGACTTTAAGACCAATGACTT
ACAAGGCAGCTGTAGATCTTAGCCACTTTTTAAAAGAAAAGGGGGGACTGGAAGGGCTAATTCACTCCCA
ACGAAGACAAGATCTGCTTTTTGCTTGTACTGGGTCTCTCTGGTTAGACCAGATCTGAGCCTGGGAGCTC
TCTGGCTAACTAGGGAACCCACTGCTTAAGCCTCAATAAAGCTTGCCTTGAGTGCTTCAAGTAGTGTGTG
CCCGTCTGTTGTGTGACTCTGGTAACTAGAGATCCCTCAGACCCTTTTAGTCAGTGTGGAAAATCTCTAG
CAGTACGTATAGTAGTTCATGTCATCTTATTATTCAGTATTTATAACTTGCAAAGAAATGAATATCAGAG
AGTGAGAGGAACTTGTTTATTGCAGCTTATAATGGTTACAAATAAAGCAATAGCATCACAAATTTCACAA
ATAAAGCATTTTTTTCACTGCATTCTAGTTGTGGTTTGTCCAAACTCATCAATGTATCTTATCATGTCTG
GCTCTAGCTATCCCGCCCCTAACTCCGCCCATCCCGCCCCTAACTCCGCCCAGTTCCGCCCATTCTCCGC
CCCATGGCTGACTAATTTTTTTTATTTATGCAGAGGCCGAGGCCGCCTCGGCCTCTGAGCTATTCCAGAA
GTAGTGAGGAGGCTTTTTTGGAGGCCTAGGGACGTACCCAATTCGCCCTATAGTGAGTCGTATTACGCGC
GCTCACTGGCCGTCGTTTTACAACGTCGTGACTGGGAAAACCCTGGCGTTACCCAACTTAATCGCCTTGC
AGCACATCCCCCTTTCGCCAGCTGGCGTAATAGCGAAGAGGCCCGCACCGATCGCCCTTCCCAACAGTTG
CGCAGCCTGAATGGCGAATGGG
[124 nt withheld, positions 6953-7076]
C
[91 nt withheld, positions 7078-7168]
A
[49 nt withheld, positions 7170-7218]
CCTTTGACGTTGGAGTCCACGTTCTTT
[37 nt withheld, positions 7246-7282]
ACCCTATCTCGGTCTATTCTTTTGATTTATAAGGGATTTTGCCGATTTCGGCCTATTGGTTAAAAAATGA
GCTGATTTAACAAAAATTTAACGCGAATTTTAACAAAATATTAACGCTTACAATTTAGGTGGCACTTTTC
GGGGAAATGTGCGCGGAACCCCTATTTGTTTATTTTTCTAAATACATTCAAATATGTATCCGCTCATGAG
ACAATAACCCTGATAAATGCTTCAATAATATTGAAAAAGGAAGAGTATGAGTATTCAACATTTCCGTGTC
GCCCTTATTCCCTTTTTTGCGGCATTTTGCCTTCCTGTTTTTGCTCACCCAGAAACGCTGGTGAAAGTAA
AAGATGCTGAAGATCAGTTGGGTGCACGAGTGGGTTACATCGAACTGGATCTCAACAGCGGTAAGATCCT
TGAGAGTTTTCGCCCCGAAGAACGTTTTCCAATGATGAGCACTTTTAAAGTTCTGCTATGTGGCGCGGTA
TTATCCCGTATTGACGCCGGGCAAGAGCAACTCGGTCGCCGCATACACTATTCTCAGAATGACTTGGTTG
AGTACTCACCAGTCACAGAAAAGCATCTTACGGATGGCATGACAGTAAGAGAATTATGCAGTGCTGCCAT
AACCATGAGTGATAACACTGCGGCCAACTTACTTCTGACAACGATCGGAGGACCGAAGGAGCTAACCGCT
TTTTTGCACAACATGGGGGATCATGTAACTCGCCTTGATCGTTGGGAACCGGAGCTGAATGAAGCCATAC
CAAACGACGAGCGTGACACCACGATGCCTGTAGCAATGGCAACAACGTTGCGCAAACTATTAACTGGCGA
ACTACTTACTCTAGCTTCCCGGCAACAATTAATAGACTGGATGGAGGCGGATAAAGTTGCAGGACCACTT
CTGCGCTCGGCCCTTCCGGCTGGCTGGTTTATTGCTGATAAATCTGGAGCCGGTGAGCGTGGGTCTCGCG
GTATCATTGCAGCACTGGGGCCAGATGGTAAGCCCTCCCGTATCGTAGTTATCTACACGACGGGGAGTCA
GGCAACTATGGATGAACGAAATAGACAGATCGCTGAGATAGGTGCCTCACTGATTAAGCATTGGTAACTG
TCAGACCAAGTTTACTCATATATACTTTAGATTGATTTAAAACTTCATTTTTAATTTAAAAGGATCTAGG
TGAAGATCCTTTTTGATAATCTCATGACCAAAATCCCTTAACGTGAGTTTTCGTTCCACTGAGCGTCAGA
CCCCGTAGAAAAGATCAAAGGATCTTCTTGAGATCCTTTTTTTCTGCGCGTAATCTGCTGCTTGCAAACA
AAAAAACCACCGCTACCAGCGGTGGTTTGTTTGCCGGATCAAGAGCTACCAACTCTTTTTCCGAAGGTAA
CTGGCTTCAGCAGAGCGCAGATACCAAATACTGTTCTTCTAGTGTAGCCGTAGTTAGGCCACCACTTCAA
GAACTCTGTAGCACCGCCTACATACCTCGCTCTGCTAATCCTGTTACCAGTGGCTGCTGCCAGTGGCGAT
AAGTCGTGTCTTACCGGGTTGGACTCAAGACGATAGTTACCGGATAAGGCGCAGCGGTCGGGCTGAACGG
GGGGTTCGTGCACACAGCCCAGCTTGGAGCGAACGACCTACACCGAACTGAGATACCTACAGCGTGAGCT
ATGAGAAAGCGCCACGCTTCCCGAAGGGAGAAAGGCGGACAGGTATCCGGTAAGCGGCAGGGTCGGAACA
GGAGAGCGCACGAGGGAGCTTCCAGGGGGAAACGCCTGGTATCTTTATAGTCCTGTCGGGTTTCGCCACC
TCTGACTTGAGCGTCGATTTTTGTGATGCTCGTCAGGGGGGCGGAGCCTATGGAAAAACGCCAGCAACGC
GGCCTTTTTACGGTTCCTGGCCTTTTGCTGGCCTTTTGCTCACATGTTCTTTCCTGCGTTATCCCCTGAT
TCTGTGGATAACCGTATTACCGCCTTTGAGTGAGCTGATACCGCTCGCCGCAGCCGAACGACCGAGCGCA
GCGAGTCAGTGAGCGAGGAAGCGGAAGAGCGCCCAATACGCAAACCGCCTCTCCCCGCGCGTTGGCCGAT
TCATTAATGCAGCTGGCACGACAGGTTTCCCGACTGGAAAGCGGGCAGTGAGCGCAACGCAATTAATGTG
AGTTAGCTCACTCATTAGGCACCCCAGGCTTTACACTTTATGCTTCCGGCTCGTATGTTGTGTGGAATTG
TGAGCGGATAACAATTTCACACAGGAAACAGCTATGACCATGATTACGCCAAGCGCGCAATTAACCCTCA
CTAAAGGGAACAAAAGCTGGAGCTGCAAGC
Features (pLannotate 1.2.2; 31 found; start..end, strand, type, name):
      5..231     +  promoter       RSV promoter: Rous sarcoma virus enhancer/promoter
    232..412     +  LTR            5' LTR (truncated): truncated 5' long terminal repeat (LTR) from HIV-1
    459..584     +  misc_feature   HIV-1 Ψ: packaging signal of human immunodeficiency virus type 1
    568..931     +  CDS            HIV-1 gag (fragment): gag protein from human immunodeficiency virus 1; gag
   1077..1310    +  misc_feature   RRE: The Rev response element (RRE) of HIV-1 allows for Rev-dependent mRNA export from the nucleus to the cytoplasm.
   1687..1713    +  CDS            Rev (fragment): human immunodeficiency virus 1 (HIV-1) Rev protein; rev; enhances nuclear export of unspliced and incompletely spliced viral mRNAs
   1720..1743    +  promoter       SV40 promoter (fragment): SV40 early promoter
   1744..1815    +  promoter       SV40 promoter (fragment): SV40 enhancer and early promoter
   1839..1974    +  rep_origin     SV40 ori: SV40 origin of replication
   2020..2616    +  CDS            PuroR (fragment): puromycin N-acetyltransferase; pac from Streptomyces; confers resistance to puromycin
   2665..2782    +  misc_feature   cPPT/CTS: central polypurine tract and central termination sequence of HIV-1
   2847..2913    +  CDS            small t antigen (fragment): SV40 (simian virus 40) small t antigen
   2920..4098    +  promoter       EF-1α promoter: strong constitutive promoter for human elongation factor EF-1α
   4115..5368    +  CDS            DMRTC2: DMRTD_HUMAN - Experimental evidence at transcript level: Swiss-Prot protein existence level 2. May be involved in sexual development. From Homo sapiens (Human).
   5384..5437    +  promoter       U6 promoter (fragment): RNA polymerase III promoter for human U6 snRNA
   5479..6067    +  misc_feature   WPRE: woodchuck hepatitis virus posttranscriptional regulatory element
   6118..6137    +  misc_feature   cPPT/CTS (fragment): central polypurine tract and central termination sequence of HIV-1
   6139..6372    +  LTR            3' LTR (ΔU3): self-inactivating 3' long terminal repeat (LTR) from HIV-1
   6450..6571    +  polyA_signal   SV40 poly(A) signal: SV40 polyadenylation signal
   6611..6746    +  rep_origin     SV40 ori: SV40 origin of replication
   6767..6785    -  promoter       T7 promoter: promoter for bacteriophage T7 RNA polymerase
   6793..6948    +  CDS            lacZα (fragment): LacZα fragment of β-galactosidase; lacZ fragment
   6953..7381    +  rep_origin     f1 ori (sequence partly withheld): f1 bacteriophage origin of replication; arrow indicates direction of (+) strand synthesis
   7434..7538    +  promoter       AmpR promoter: bla
   7539..8399    +  CDS            AmpR: β-lactamase; bla; confers resistance to ampicillin, carbenicillin, and related antibiotics
   8570..9158    +  rep_origin     ori: high-copy-number ColE1/pMB1/pBR322/pUC origin of replication
   9341..9433    +  CDS            lacI (fragment): lac repressor; lacI; The lac repressor binds to the lac operator to inhibit transcription in E. coli. This inhibition can be relieved by adding lactose or isopropyl-β-D-thiogalactopyranoside (IPTG).
   9446..9467    +  protein_bind   CAP binding site: CAP binding activates transcription in the presence of cAMP. E. coli catabolite activator protein
   9482..9512    +  promoter       lac promoter: promoter for the E. coli lac operon
   9520..9536    +  protein_bind   lac operator: The lac repressor binds to the lac operator to inhibit transcription in E. coli. This inhibition can be relieved by adding lactose or isopropyl-β-D-thiogalactopyranoside (IPTG). lac repressor encoded by lacI
   9581..9599    +  promoter       T3 promoter: promoter for bacteriophage T3 RNA polymerase
