[The description below was written by a language model from this plasmid's Addgene catalogue record and pLannotate feature annotations shown in this document.]
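Description:
TFORF0187 is a third-generation-style, self-inactivating lentiviral expression plasmid built on the pLX_TRC317 backbone and carrying the human transcription factor DMRTC2, a DMRT-family protein annotated as possibly involved in sexual development. It belongs to a barcoded transcription factor ORF collection: each member pairs one ORF with a unique 24-bp barcode so that the factor carried by a given cell can be identified in pooled overexpression screens, such as those aimed at directed differentiation. In bacteria the plasmid is maintained through a high-copy ColE1/pUC-type origin and β-lactamase (ampicillin resistance). An f1 origin and remnants of a lac/T7/T3 cloning region are also present. The depositor notes that the plasmid can recombine during propagation.

The viral genome is transcribed from an RSV promoter fused to a truncated HIV-1 5' LTR, followed by the Ψ packaging signal with a partial gag segment, the Rev response element for Rev-dependent nuclear export, and a cPPT/CTS element. It ends in a ΔU3 3' LTR, which inactivates LTR promoter activity after integration, and an SV40 polyadenylation signal lies downstream. Within this unit, an SV40 early promoter drives puromycin N-acetyltransferase for selection of transduced mammalian cells, and a separate EF-1α promoter drives the DMRTC2 coding sequence. A WPRE follows the ORF to enhance transcript stability and expression. The barcode is not annotated in the feature table. The catalogued insert is somewhat longer than the annotated coding sequence, so it may lie in the short stretch between the ORF and the WPRE, where only a small U6-like fragment is called, but the record does not confirm this. No epitope tag or reporter is annotated.
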