Addgene plasmid #142362: TFORF0187
Purpose: Lentiviral vector for overexpressing transcription factor ORFs with unique 24-bp barcodes. Barcodes facilitate identification of transcription factors in pooled screens.
Depositing lab: Feng Zhang. Depositing organization: Broad Institute. Publication: A transcription factor atlas of directed differentiation. Joung J, Ma S, Tay T, Geiger-Schuller KR, Kirchgatterer PC, Verdine VK, Guo B, Arias-Garcia MA, Allen WE, Singh A, Kuksenko O, Abudayyeh OO, Gootenberg JS, Fu Z, Macrae RK, Buenrostro JD, Regev A, Zhang F. Cell. 2023 Jan 5;186(1):209-229.e26. doi: 10.1016/j.cell.2022.11.026. PubMed 36608654.
Backbone
  Vector backbone: pLX_TRC317
  Backbone manufacturer: Broad Institute Genetic Perturbation Platform
  Backbone size w/o insert (bp): 8264
  Vector type: Mammalian Expression, Lentiviral
  Selectable markers: Puromycin
Growth in bacteria
  Bacterial resistance: Ampicillin, 100 μg/mL
  Growth temperature: 37°C
  Growth strain: NEB Stable
  Copy number: High Copy
Gene/Insert
  Gene/Insert name: DMRTC2
  Species: H. sapiens (human)
  Insert size (bp): 1358
  Entrez Gene: DMRTC2
  Promoter: EF1a
  Cloning method: Unknown
  Sequencing primers: 5′ GGGTGGAGACTGAAGTTAGGCCAG; 3′ CACATAGCGTAAAAGGAGCAACATAG
Terms and licenses: Academic/Nonprofit Terms; Industry Terms: Not Available to Industry
Depositor comments: XM_017027128,XM_017027126,XM_017027125,XM_017027127,ENST00000596827 . The transcription factor ORF portion of this plasmid was synthesized by Genewiz. Please test multiple small colonies in case of plasmid recombination. To make this collection available in a timely manner, a portion of this collection was not fully sequenced by Addgene. If an Addgene verified full plasmid sequence is not available, please contact us prior to placing an order to request the full sequence.
How to cite: TFORF0187 was a gift from Feng Zhang (Addgene plasmid # 142362 ; http://n2t.net/addgene:142362 ; RRID:Addgene_142362)
