>Addgene plasmid #142362 | TFORF0187 | depositor partial sequence | sequence record 279224 | Insert
ACCGCCACCATGGAACCCAGTGACATGCCTGCTGGCTACCACTGCCCCTTAGACTCTGCCCCCTGGGATG
AGACCAGAGACCCCCAGAGCACAGAGCTGATCCCCAGGAGAGCCATCAGCCGCTCTCCAACCTGCGCCCG
CTGCCGCAACCATGGTGTCACCGCCCATCTCAAGGGCCACAAGCGCCTCTGCCTCTTCCAGGCTTGCGAG
TGTCACAAATGTGTCCTCATCCTGGAGCGCCGCAGGGTCATGGCTGCCCAGGTGGCCTTGCGTAGGCAGC
AGGAGGCGCAGCTAAAGAAGCACCTGATGAGGAGAGGGGAAGCCTCTCCCAAAGCTCCCAACCACTTCAG
AAAGGGAACCACTCAGCCACAGGTCCCCTCTGGAAAGGAGAACATAGCACCCCAGCCTCAGACCCCCCAT
GGGGCAGTCCTGCTGGCACCGACACCCCCCGGGAAGAACTCCTGTGGGCCTCTGCTGCTCAGCCATCCCC
CGGAAGCCTCGCCCTTGTCCTGGACTCCGGTGCCTCCTGGCCCTTGGGTCCCTGGACACTGGCTGCCTCC
AGGCTTCTCCATGCCACCACCAGTGGTGTGCCGCCTGCTGTACCAAGAACCTGCTGTCTCTCTGCCTCCC
TTCCCTGGCTTTGACCCTGGCACCTCCCTCCAGCTGCCCACTCATGGGCCCTTCACCACCTGCCCAGGAT
CTCACCCAGTACTGACAGCTCCTCTTTCTGGAGAGCCCCAAGGGCCCCCTAGCCAGCCCCGCACACACTC
AACTCTGATACTCCAGCCCTGTGGCACCCCAGACCCTCTTCAGCTACAGCCACAGGTCCTGGGAAAGAAG
TGGGATCTAGGGCCCTGGGAGGAGGTTGAGCCTGGGGAAGGAAAAAGCAGGAAACTGAAGGAAGCAGGGG
CTGAGGAACACTTAGAGGGTGGGCAGAAGCGGGGGTTCCCAGTCTGCTTGTCTCCCTTTCCCTTGCAGGC
CTCTGGAGCCTCGTGCCTGGCCCGGACATCTGGCCCCTCAGAGTGGCAGCTGCAGCAAGAGGCAGCTGAA
GCCCTCGTGGGGCTGAAAGATTCATCCCAGGCTCCTCGTGTGACCCCTTCTGTGCCCCCCAACCCTGCCT
GGATCTCCCTGCTTCACCCCTGTGGCCCACCAGCTCCTGCTGGAGGAAGAGGATTCCAGCCTGTTGGCCC
CTGTCTTCGACCCAGCCCAGCCCCCTCTGTTGCTCTGCATATTGGCCGTCTGGGGTCCATCTCCCTCCTG
AGCTAGTAATGAACTAGTCCGTAACTTGAAAGTATTTCGATTTCTTGGCTTTATATATCTTGTGGAAAGG
ACGAACCGTAGTCAGCCAACCATTGCAA
