>Addgene plasmid #142362 | TFORF0187 | depositor partial sequence | sequence record 279225 | Barcode
ACCGTAGTCAGCCAACCATTGCAA
